Addgene plasmid #161383: pDONR221-SLC5A11_STOP
Purpose: Gateway entry clone with codon-optimized ORF sequence for subcloning into custom expression vectors. Contains a STOP codon at the end of the codon-optimized ORF sequence.
Depositing lab: RESOLUTE Consortium & Giulio Superti-Furga. Depositing organization: CeMM Research Center for Molecular Medicine. Publication: The RESOLUTE consortium: unlocking SLC transporters for drug discovery. Superti-Furga G, Lackner D, Wiedmer T, Ingles-Prieto A, Barbosa B, Girardi E, Goldmann U, Gurtl B, Klavins K, Klimek C, Lindinger S, Lineiro-Retes E, Muller AC, Onstein S, Redinger G, Reil D, Sedlyarov V, Wolf G, Crawford M, Everley R, ... Steppan CM. Nat Rev Drug Discov. 2020 Jul;19(7):429-430. doi: 10.1038/d41573-020-00056-6. PubMed 32265506.
Backbone
  Vector backbone: pDONR221
  Backbone manufacturer: ThermoFisher Scientific
  Backbone size w/o insert (bp): 2550
  Vector type: Mammalian Expression
Growth in bacteria
  Bacterial resistance: Kanamycin, 50 μg/mL
  Growth temperature: 37°C
  Growth strain: NEB Stable
  Copy number: High Copy
Gene/Insert
  Gene/Insert name: SLC5A11 (alt name: KST1, SMIT2, SGLT6)
  Species: H. sapiens (human)
  Insert size (bp): 2028
  Entrez Gene: SLC5A11 (a.k.a. KST1, RKST1, SGLT6, SMIT2)
  Cloning method: Gateway Cloning
  Sequencing primers: 5′ M13-fwd; 3′ M13-rev
Terms and licenses: Academic/Nonprofit Terms; Industry Terms
Depositor comments: This plasmid contains a STOP codon at the end of the codon-optimized ORF. For the version of this plasmid that does not contain a STOP codon, please see Addgene plasmid 132217 For more information on the full Resolute plasmid collection, please see www.addgene.org/depositor-collections/re-solute/. Please provide your feedback on this plasmid to the RESOLUTE consortium by filling out their RESOLUTE repository feedback form: https://forms.office.com/Pages/ResponsePage.aspx?id=0e05yklzmkS7rjFGQL4N7z4feCLQvEJAmVcOCM_u885UN1JJRko0Ukg4TVQwNTZLOUxPQVJWT1NHUCQlQCN0PWcu
How to cite: pDONR221-SLC5A11_STOP was a gift from RESOLUTE Consortium & Giulio Superti-Furga (Addgene plasmid # 161383 ; http://n2t.net/addgene:161383 ; RRID:Addgene_161383)
