[The description below was written by a language model from this plasmid's Addgene catalogue record and pLannotate feature annotations shown in this document.]
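Description:
pDONR221-SLC5A11_STOP is a Gateway entry clone built on the pDONR221 backbone, carrying a codon-optimized open reading frame for human SLC5A11 (also known as SMIT2, SGLT6 or KST1), a member of the solute carrier family. The plasmid is about 4.6 kb and is propagated in E. coli from a high-copy ColE1/pUC-type origin under kanamycin selection provided by an aminoglycoside phosphotransferase gene. Although the catalogue lists the vector type as mammalian expression, the feature tables show no eukaryotic promoter or polyadenylation signal. The construct is therefore a shuttle for the ORF rather than an expression plasmid in its own right.

The roughly 2 kb SLC5A11 coding sequence sits between attL1 and attL2 sites, which allow directional transfer by an LR recombination reaction into any attR-containing destination vector, where promoter, tags and selection markers are supplied. This version retains a stop codon at the end of the ORF, so it suits native or N-terminally tagged expression. A sibling clone without the stop codon exists for C-terminal fusions. The rrnB T1 and T2 terminators upstream of the cassette insulate the insert from read-through transcription in bacteria. A T7 promoter lies just beyond attL2, oriented toward the insert on the opposite strand, and M13 primer sites flank the cassette for sequence verification. The short lacI and lacZα annotations are fragments only, probably backbone remnants without function. The two sequence records give the same features and differ only in their numbering start point. The clone belongs to a consortium collection of SLC transporter ORFs intended for subcloning into custom expression vectors for transporter research and drug discovery.
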