Features (pLannotate 1.2.2; 10 found; start..end, strand, type, name):
    484..576     +  CDS            lacI (fragment): lac repressor; lacI; The lac repressor binds to the lac operator to inhibit transcription in E. coli. This inhibition can be relieved by adding lactose or isopropyl-β-D-thiogalactopyranoside (IPTG).
    631..658     -  terminator     rrnB T2 terminator: transcription terminator T2 from the E. coli rrnB gene
    790..833     +  terminator     rrnB T1 terminator: Escherichia coli rrnB; transcription terminator T1 from the E. coli rrnB gene
    880..916     -  CDS            lacZα (fragment): LacZα fragment of β-galactosidase; lacZ fragment
    932..1031    +  protein_bind   attL1: mutant version of attL; recombination site for the Gateway® LR reaction LR Clonase™
   1037..3061    +  CDS            SLC5A11: SC5AB_HUMAN - Also known as KST1 From Homo sapiens (Human).
   3066..3165    -  protein_bind   attL2: mutant version of attL; recombination site for the Gateway® LR reaction LR Clonase™
   3183..3201    -  promoter       T7 promoter: promoter for bacteriophage T7 RNA polymerase
   3335..4144    +  CDS            KanR: aminoglycoside phosphotransferase; aph(3')-Ia; confers resistance to kanamycin in bacteria or G418 (Geneticin®) in eukaryotes
   4291..301     +  rep_origin     ori (across the origin): high-copy-number ColE1/pMB1/pBR322/pUC origin of replication
>Addgene plasmid #161383 | pDONR221-SLC5A11_STOP | addgene full sequence | sequence record 479325 | Addgene NGS Result
GTTACCGGATAAGGCGCAGCGGTCGGGCTGAACGGGGGGTTCGTGCACACAGCCCAGCTTGGAGCGAACG
ACCTACACCGAACTGAGATACCTACAGCGTGAGCTATGAGAAAGCGCCACGCTTCCCGAAGGGAGAAAGG
CGGACAGGTATCCGGTAAGCGGCAGGGTCGGAACAGGAGAGCGCACGAGGGAGCTTCCAGGGGGAAACGC
CTGGTATCTTTATAGTCCTGTCGGGTTTCGCCACCTCTGACTTGAGCGTCGATTTTTGTGATGCTCGTCA
GGGGGGCGGAGCCTATGGAAAAACGCCAGCAACGCGGCCTTTTTACGGTTCCTGGCCTTTTGCTGGCCTT
TTGCTCACATGTTCTTTCCTGCGTTATCCCCTGATTCTGTGGATAACCGTATTACCGCCTTTGAGTGAGC
TGATACCGCTCGCCGCAGCCGAACGACCGAGCGCAGCGAGTCAGTGAGCGAGGAAGCGGAAGAGCGCCCA
ATACGCAAACCGCCTCTCCCCGCGCGTTGGCCGATTCATTAATGCAGCTGGCACGACAGGTTTCCCGACT
GGAAAGCGGGCAGTGAGCGCAACGCAATTAATACGCGTACCGCTAGCCAGGAAGAGTTTGTAGAAACGCA
AAAAGGCCATCCGTCAGGATGGCCTTCTGCTTAGTTTGATGCCTGGCAGTTTATGGCGGGCGTCCTGCCC
GCCACCCTCCGGGCCGTTGCTTCACAACGTTCAAATCCGCTCCCGGCGGATTTGTCCTACTCAGGAGAGC
GTTCACCGACAAACAACAGATAAAACGAAAGGCCCAGTCTTCCGACTGAGCCTTTCGTTTTATTTGATGC
CTGGCAGTTCCCTACTCTCGCGTTAACGCTAGCATGGATGTTTTCCCAGTCACGACGTTGTAAAACGACG
GCCAGTCTTAAGCTCGGGCCCCAAATAATGATTTTATTTTGACTGATAGTGACCTGTTCGTTGCAACACA
TTGATGAGCAATGCTTTTTTATAATGCCAACTTTGTACAAAAAAGCAGGCTCCACCATGGAGTCCGGCAC
CAGCTCCCCTCAGCCACCTCAGCTGGACCCACTGGATGCATTCCCTCAGAAGGGCCTGGAGCCAGGCGAT
ATCGCCGTGCTGGTGCTGTACTTCCTGTTTGTGCTGGCAGTGGGACTGTGGAGCACCGTGAAGACAAAGC
GGGACACCGTGAAGGGCTATTTTCTGGCAGGAGGCGATATGGTGTGGTGGCCAGTGGGAGCATCTCTGTT
CGCCAGCAACGTGGGATCCGGACACTTTATCGGACTGGCAGGATCTGGAGCAGCAACAGGAATCTCCGTG
TCTGCCTACGAGCTGAATGGCCTGTTCAGCGTGCTGATGCTGGCCTGGATCTTTCTGCCAATTTATATCG
CCGGCCAGGTGACCACAATGCCCGAGTATCTGCGGAAGAGATTCGGCGGCATCAGGATCCCTATCATCCT
GGCCGTGCTGTACCTGTTCATCTATATCTTTACCAAGATCAGCGTGGACATGTACGCCGGCGCCATCTTT
ATCCAGCAGTCCCTGCACCTGGATCTGTATCTGGCAATCGTGGGACTGCTGGCAATCACCGCCGTGTACA
CAGTGGCAGGAGGACTGGCAGCCGTGATCTATACCGACGCCCTGCAGACACTGATCATGCTGATCGGCGC
CCTGACCCTGATGGGATACTCCTTCGCCGCAGTGGGAGGAATGGAGGGCCTGAAGGAGAAGTATTTTCTG
GCCCTGGCCTCTAACCGGAGCGAGAATTCTAGCTGCGGACTGCCTAGGGAGGACGCATTCCACATCTTTC
GCGACCCACTGACAAGCGATCTGCCATGGCCCGGCGTGCTGTTCGGCATGTCCATCCCTTCTCTGTGGTA
CTGGTGTACCGATCAGGTCATCGTGCAGAGGACACTGGCCGCCAAGAACCTGTCTCACGCAAAGGGAGGC
GCCCTGATGGCAGCATATCTGAAGGTGCTGCCACTGTTCATCATGGTGTTTCCCGGCATGGTGAGCCGCA
TCCTGTTTCCTGACCAGGTGGCCTGCGCCGATCCAGAGATCTGCCAGAAGATCTGTAGCAATCCATCCGG
CTGTTCTGACATCGCCTACCCCAAGCTGGTGCTGGAGCTGCTGCCTACCGGACTGAGGGGACTGATGATG
GCCGTGATGGTGGCCGCCCTGATGTCCTCTCTGACAAGCATCTTCAACAGCGCCTCCACCATCTTTACAA
TGGATCTGTGGAATCACCTGAGGCCAAGGGCATCCGAGAAGGAGCTGATGATCGTGGGCAGAGTGTTCGT
GCTGCTGCTGGTGCTGGTGTCCATCCTGTGGATCCCTGTGGTGCAGGCATCTCAGGGAGGACAGCTGTTT
ATCTACATCCAGTCCATCAGCTCCTATCTGCAGCCACCCGTGGCCGTGGTGTTCATCATGGGCTGCTTTT
GGAAGCGGACCAACGAGAAGGGAGCATTCTGGGGACTGATCTCCGGACTGCTGCTGGGACTGGTGAGACT
GGTGCTGGACTTCATCTACGTGCAGCCCCGGTGTGACCAGCCTGATGAGAGACCAGTGCTGGTGAAGTCT
ATCCACTACCTGTATTTCTCTATGATCCTGAGCACCGTGACACTGATCACCGTGAGCACAGTGTCCTGGT
TCACAGAGCCTCCATCTAAGGAGATGGTGAGCCACCTGACCTGGTTTACAAGGCACGACCCAGTGGTGCA
GAAGGAGCAGGCACCACCTGCAGCACCACTGTCCCTGACCCTGTCTCAGAACGGCATGCCTGAGGCCTCT
AGCTCCTCTAGCGTGCAGTTCGAGATGGTGCAGGAGAATACCAGCAAGACACACTCCTGCGATATGACAC
CCAAGCAGAGCAAGGTGGTGAAGGCCATCCTGTGGCTGTGCGGCATCCAGGAGAAGGGCAAGGAGGAGCT
GCCAGCAAGGGCAGAGGCAATCATCGTGTCCCTGGAGGAGAACCCCCTGGTGAAGACCCTGCTGGACGTG
AATCTGATCTTCTGCGTGTCTTGTGCCATCTTCATCTGGGGCTACTTTGCCTAAGACCCAGCTTTCTTGT
ACAAAGTTGGCATTATAAGAAAGCATTGCTTATCAATTTGTTGCAACGAACAGGTCACTATCAGTCAAAA
TAAAATCATTATTTGCCATCCAGCTGATATCCCCTATAGTGAGTCGTATTACATGGTCATAGCTGTTTCC
TGGCAGCTCTGGCCCGTGTCTCAAAATCTCTGATGTTACATTGCACAAGATAAAAATATATCATCATGAA
CAATAAAACTGTCTGCTTACATAAACAGTAATACAAGGGGTGTTATGAGCCATATTCAACGGGAAACGTC
GAGGCCGCGATTAAATTCCAACATGGATGCTGATTTATATGGGTATAAATGGGCTCGCGATAATGTCGGG
CAATCAGGTGCGACAATCTATCGCTTGTATGGGAAGCCCGATGCGCCAGAGTTGTTTCTGAAACATGGCA
AAGGTAGCGTTGCCAATGATGTTACAGATGAGATGGTCAGACTAAACTGGCTGACGGAATTTATGCCTCT
TCCGACCATCAAGCATTTTATCCGTACTCCTGATGATGCATGGTTACTCACCACTGCGATCCCCGGAAAA
ACAGCATTCCAGGTATTAGAAGAATATCCTGATTCAGGTGAAAATATTGTTGATGCGCTGGCAGTGTTCC
TGCGCCGGTTGCATTCGATTCCTGTTTGTAATTGTCCTTTTAACAGCGATCGCGTATTTCGTCTCGCTCA
GGCGCAATCACGAATGAATAACGGTTTGGTTGATGCGAGTGATTTTGATGACGAGCGTAATGGCTGGCCT
GTTGAACAAGTCTGGAAAGAAATGCATAAACTTTTGCCATTCTCACCGGATTCAGTCGTCACTCATGGTG
ATTTCTCACTTGATAACCTTATTTTTGACGAGGGGAAATTAATAGGTTGTATTGATGTTGGACGAGTCGG
AATCGCAGACCGATACCAGGATCTTGCCATCCTATGGAACTGCCTCGGTGAGTTTTCTCCTTCATTACAG
AAACGGCTTTTTCAAAAATATGGTATTGATAATCCTGATATGAATAAATTGCAGTTTCATTTGATGCTCG
ATGAGTTTTTCTAATCAGAATTGGTTAATTGGTTGTAACACTGGCAGAGCATTACGCTGACTTGACGGGA
CGGCGCAAGCTCATGACCAAAATCCCTTAACGTGAGTTACGCGTCGTTCCACTGAGCGTCAGACCCCGTA
GAAAAGATCAAAGGATCTTCTTGAGATCCTTTTTTTCTGCGCGTAATCTGCTGCTTGCAAACAAAAAAAC
CACCGCTACCAGCGGTGGTTTGTTTGCCGGATCAAGAGCTACCAACTCTTTTTCCGAAGGTAACTGGCTT
CAGCAGAGCGCAGATACCAAATACTGTTCTTCTAGTGTAGCCGTAGTTAGGCCACCACTTCAAGAACTCT
GTAGCACCGCCTACATACCTCGCTCTGCTAATCCTGTTACCAGTGGCTGCTGCCAGTGGCGATAAGTCGT
GTCTTACCGGGTTGGACTCAAGACGATA
