Features (pLannotate 1.2.2; 10 found; start..end, strand, type, name):
    121..213     +  CDS            lacI (fragment): lac repressor; lacI; The lac repressor binds to the lac operator to inhibit transcription in E. coli. This inhibition can be relieved by adding lactose or isopropyl-β-D-thiogalactopyranoside (IPTG).
    268..295     -  terminator     rrnB T2 terminator: transcription terminator T2 from the E. coli rrnB gene
    427..470     +  terminator     rrnB T1 terminator: Escherichia coli rrnB; transcription terminator T1 from the E. coli rrnB gene
    517..553     -  CDS            lacZα (fragment): LacZα fragment of β-galactosidase; lacZ fragment
    569..668     +  protein_bind   attL1: mutant version of attL; recombination site for the Gateway® LR reaction LR Clonase™
    674..2698    +  CDS            SLC5A11: SC5AB_HUMAN - Also known as KST1 From Homo sapiens (Human).
   2703..2802    -  protein_bind   attL2: mutant version of attL; recombination site for the Gateway® LR reaction LR Clonase™
   2820..2838    -  promoter       T7 promoter: promoter for bacteriophage T7 RNA polymerase
   2972..3781    +  CDS            KanR: aminoglycoside phosphotransferase; aph(3')-Ia; confers resistance to kanamycin in bacteria or G418 (Geneticin®) in eukaryotes
   3928..4516    +  rep_origin     ori: high-copy-number ColE1/pMB1/pBR322/pUC origin of replication
>Addgene plasmid #161383 | pDONR221-SLC5A11_STOP | analyzer sequence | sequence record 312700
CTTTCCTGCGTTATCCCCTGATTCTGTGGATAACCGTATTACCGCCTTTGAGTGAGCTGATACCGCTCGC
CGCAGCCGAACGACCGAGCGCAGCGAGTCAGTGAGCGAGGAAGCGGAAGAGCGCCCAATACGCAAACCGC
CTCTCCCCGCGCGTTGGCCGATTCATTAATGCAGCTGGCACGACAGGTTTCCCGACTGGAAAGCGGGCAG
TGAGCGCAACGCAATTAATACGCGTACCGCTAGCCAGGAAGAGTTTGTAGAAACGCAAAAAGGCCATCCG
TCAGGATGGCCTTCTGCTTAGTTTGATGCCTGGCAGTTTATGGCGGGCGTCCTGCCCGCCACCCTCCGGG
CCGTTGCTTCACAACGTTCAAATCCGCTCCCGGCGGATTTGTCCTACTCAGGAGAGCGTTCACCGACAAA
CAACAGATAAAACGAAAGGCCCAGTCTTCCGACTGAGCCTTTCGTTTTATTTGATGCCTGGCAGTTCCCT
ACTCTCGCGTTAACGCTAGCATGGATGTTTTCCCAGTCACGACGTTGTAAAACGACGGCCAGTCTTAAGC
TCGGGCCCCAAATAATGATTTTATTTTGACTGATAGTGACCTGTTCGTTGCAACACATTGATGAGCAATG
CTTTTTTATAATGCCAACTTTGTACAAAAAAGCAGGCTCCACCATGGAGTCCGGCACCAGCTCCCCTCAG
CCACCTCAGCTGGACCCACTGGATGCATTCCCTCAGAAGGGCCTGGAGCCAGGCGATATCGCCGTGCTGG
TGCTGTACTTCCTGTTTGTGCTGGCAGTGGGACTGTGGAGCACCGTGAAGACAAAGCGGGACACCGTGAA
GGGCTATTTTCTGGCAGGAGGCGATATGGTGTGGTGGCCAGTGGGAGCATCTCTGTTCGCCAGCAACGTG
GGATCCGGACACTTTATCGGACTGGCAGGATCTGGAGCAGCAACAGGAATCTCCGTGTCTGCCTACGAGC
TGAATGGCCTGTTCAGCGTGCTGATGCTGGCCTGGATCTTTCTGCCAATTTATATCGCCGGCCAGGTGAC
CACAATGCCCGAGTATCTGCGGAAGAGATTCGGCGGCATCAGGATCCCTATCATCCTGGCCGTGCTGTAC
CTGTTCATCTATATCTTTACCAAGATCAGCGTGGACATGTACGCCGGCGCCATCTTTATCCAGCAGTCCC
TGCACCTGGATCTGTATCTGGCAATCGTGGGACTGCTGGCAATCACCGCCGTGTACACAGTGGCAGGAGG
ACTGGCAGCCGTGATCTATACCGACGCCCTGCAGACACTGATCATGCTGATCGGCGCCCTGACCCTGATG
GGATACTCCTTCGCCGCAGTGGGAGGAATGGAGGGCCTGAAGGAGAAGTATTTTCTGGCCCTGGCCTCTA
ACCGGAGCGAGAATTCTAGCTGCGGACTGCCTAGGGAGGACGCATTCCACATCTTTCGCGACCCACTGAC
AAGCGATCTGCCATGGCCCGGCGTGCTGTTCGGCATGTCCATCCCTTCTCTGTGGTACTGGTGTACCGAT
CAGGTCATCGTGCAGAGGACACTGGCCGCCAAGAACCTGTCTCACGCAAAGGGAGGCGCCCTGATGGCAG
CATATCTGAAGGTGCTGCCACTGTTCATCATGGTGTTTCCCGGCATGGTGAGCCGCATCCTGTTTCCTGA
CCAGGTGGCCTGCGCCGATCCAGAGATCTGCCAGAAGATCTGTAGCAATCCATCCGGCTGTTCTGACATC
GCCTACCCCAAGCTGGTGCTGGAGCTGCTGCCTACCGGACTGAGGGGACTGATGATGGCCGTGATGGTGG
CCGCCCTGATGTCCTCTCTGACAAGCATCTTCAACAGCGCCTCCACCATCTTTACAATGGATCTGTGGAA
TCACCTGAGGCCAAGGGCATCCGAGAAGGAGCTGATGATCGTGGGCAGAGTGTTCGTGCTGCTGCTGGTG
CTGGTGTCCATCCTGTGGATCCCTGTGGTGCAGGCATCTCAGGGAGGACAGCTGTTTATCTACATCCAGT
CCATCAGCTCCTATCTGCAGCCACCCGTGGCCGTGGTGTTCATCATGGGCTGCTTTTGGAAGCGGACCAA
CGAGAAGGGAGCATTCTGGGGACTGATCTCCGGACTGCTGCTGGGACTGGTGAGACTGGTGCTGGACTTC
ATCTACGTGCAGCCCCGGTGTGACCAGCCTGATGAGAGACCAGTGCTGGTGAAGTCTATCCACTACCTGT
ATTTCTCTATGATCCTGAGCACCGTGACACTGATCACCGTGAGCACAGTGTCCTGGTTCACAGAGCCTCC
ATCTAAGGAGATGGTGAGCCACCTGACCTGGTTTACAAGGCACGACCCAGTGGTGCAGAAGGAGCAGGCA
CCACCTGCAGCACCACTGTCCCTGACCCTGTCTCAGAACGGCATGCCTGAGGCCTCTAGCTCCTCTAGCG
TGCAGTTCGAGATGGTGCAGGAGAATACCAGCAAGACACACTCCTGCGATATGACACCCAAGCAGAGCAA
GGTGGTGAAGGCCATCCTGTGGCTGTGCGGCATCCAGGAGAAGGGCAAGGAGGAGCTGCCAGCAAGGGCA
GAGGCAATCATCGTGTCCCTGGAGGAGAACCCCCTGGTGAAGACCCTGCTGGACGTGAATCTGATCTTCT
GCGTGTCTTGTGCCATCTTCATCTGGGGCTACTTTGCCTAAGACCCAGCTTTCTTGTACAAAGTTGGCAT
TATAAGAAAGCATTGCTTATCAATTTGTTGCAACGAACAGGTCACTATCAGTCAAAATAAAATCATTATT
TGCCATCCAGCTGATATCCCCTATAGTGAGTCGTATTACATGGTCATAGCTGTTTCCTGGCAGCTCTGGC
CCGTGTCTCAAAATCTCTGATGTTACATTGCACAAGATAAAATAATATCATCATGAACAATAAAACTGTC
TGCTTACATAAACAGTAATACAAGGGGTGTTATGAGCCATATTCAACGGGAAACGTCGAGGCCGCGATTA
AATTCCAACATGGATGCTGATTTATATGGGTATAAATGGGCTCGCGATAATGTCGGGCAATCAGGTGCGA
CAATCTATCGCTTGTATGGGAAGCCCGATGCGCCAGAGTTGTTTCTGAAACATGGCAAAGGTAGCGTTGC
CAATGATGTTACAGATGAGATGGTCAGACTAAACTGGCTGACGGAATTTATGCCTCTTCCGACCATCAAG
CATTTTATCCGTACTCCTGATGATGCATGGTTACTCACCACTGCGATCCCCGGAAAAACAGCATTCCAGG
TATTAGAAGAATATCCTGATTCAGGTGAAAATATTGTTGATGCGCTGGCAGTGTTCCTGCGCCGGTTGCA
TTCGATTCCTGTTTGTAATTGTCCTTTTAACAGCGATCGCGTATTTCGTCTCGCTCAGGCGCAATCACGA
ATGAATAACGGTTTGGTTGATGCGAGTGATTTTGATGACGAGCGTAATGGCTGGCCTGTTGAACAAGTCT
GGAAAGAAATGCATAAACTTTTGCCATTCTCACCGGATTCAGTCGTCACTCATGGTGATTTCTCACTTGA
TAACCTTATTTTTGACGAGGGGAAATTAATAGGTTGTATTGATGTTGGACGAGTCGGAATCGCAGACCGA
TACCAGGATCTTGCCATCCTATGGAACTGCCTCGGTGAGTTTTCTCCTTCATTACAGAAACGGCTTTTTC
AAAAATATGGTATTGATAATCCTGATATGAATAAATTGCAGTTTCATTTGATGCTCGATGAGTTTTTCTA
ATCAGAATTGGTTAATTGGTTGTAACACTGGCAGAGCATTACGCTGACTTGACGGGACGGCGCAAGCTCA
TGACCAAAATCCCTTAACGTGAGTTACGCGTCGTTCCACTGAGCGTCAGACCCCGTAGAAAAGATCAAAG
GATCTTCTTGAGATCCTTTTTTTCTGCGCGTAATCTGCTGCTTGCAAACAAAAAAACCACCGCTACCAGC
GGTGGTTTGTTTGCCGGATCAAGAGCTACCAACTCTTTTTCCGAAGGTAACTGGCTTCAGCAGAGCGCAG
ATACCAAATACTGTTCTTCTAGTGTAGCCGTAGTTAGGCCACCACTTCAAGAACTCTGTAGCACCGCCTA
CATACCTCGCTCTGCTAATCCTGTTACCAGTGGCTGCTGCCAGTGGCGATAAGTCGTGTCTTACCGGGTT
GGACTCAAGACGATAGTTACCGGATAAGGCGCAGCGGTCGGGCTGAACGGGGGGTTCGTGCACACAGCCC
AGCTTGGAGCGAACGACCTACACCGAACTGAGATACCTACAGCGTGAGCTATGAGAAAGCGCCACGCTTC
CCGAAGGGAGAAAGGCGGACAGGTATCCGGTAAGCGGCAGGGTCGGAACAGGAGAGCGCACGAGGGAGCT
TCCAGGGGGAAACGCCTGGTATCTTTATAGTCCTGTCGGGTTTCGCCACCTCTGACTTGAGCGTCGATTT
TTGTGATGCTCGTCAGGGGGGCGGAGCCTATGGAAAAACGCCAGCAACGCGGCCTTTTTACGGTTCCTGG
CCTTTTGCTGGCCTTTTGCTCACATGTT
