>Addgene plasmid #161383 | pDONR221-SLC5A11_STOP | depositor partial sequence | sequence record 312701 | Codon-optimized ORF of SLC5A11
ATGGAGTCCGGCACCAGCTCCCCTCAGCCACCTCAGCTGGACCCACTGGATGCATTCCCTCAGAAGGGCC
TGGAGCCAGGCGATATCGCCGTGCTGGTGCTGTACTTCCTGTTTGTGCTGGCAGTGGGACTGTGGAGCAC
CGTGAAGACAAAGCGGGACACCGTGAAGGGCTATTTTCTGGCAGGAGGCGATATGGTGTGGTGGCCAGTG
GGAGCATCTCTGTTCGCCAGCAACGTGGGATCCGGACACTTTATCGGACTGGCAGGATCTGGAGCAGCAA
CAGGAATCTCCGTGTCTGCCTACGAGCTGAATGGCCTGTTCAGCGTGCTGATGCTGGCCTGGATCTTTCT
GCCAATTTATATCGCCGGCCAGGTGACCACAATGCCCGAGTATCTGCGGAAGAGATTCGGCGGCATCAGG
ATCCCTATCATCCTGGCCGTGCTGTACCTGTTCATCTATATCTTTACCAAGATCAGCGTGGACATGTACG
CCGGCGCCATCTTTATCCAGCAGTCCCTGCACCTGGATCTGTATCTGGCAATCGTGGGACTGCTGGCAAT
CACCGCCGTGTACACAGTGGCAGGAGGACTGGCAGCCGTGATCTATACCGACGCCCTGCAGACACTGATC
ATGCTGATCGGCGCCCTGACCCTGATGGGATACTCCTTCGCCGCAGTGGGAGGAATGGAGGGCCTGAAGG
AGAAGTATTTTCTGGCCCTGGCCTCTAACCGGAGCGAGAATTCTAGCTGCGGACTGCCTAGGGAGGACGC
ATTCCACATCTTTCGCGACCCACTGACAAGCGATCTGCCATGGCCCGGCGTGCTGTTCGGCATGTCCATC
CCTTCTCTGTGGTACTGGTGTACCGATCAGGTCATCGTGCAGAGGACACTGGCCGCCAAGAACCTGTCTC
ACGCAAAGGGAGGCGCCCTGATGGCAGCATATCTGAAGGTGCTGCCACTGTTCATCATGGTGTTTCCCGG
CATGGTGAGCCGCATCCTGTTTCCTGACCAGGTGGCCTGCGCCGATCCAGAGATCTGCCAGAAGATCTGT
AGCAATCCATCCGGCTGTTCTGACATCGCCTACCCCAAGCTGGTGCTGGAGCTGCTGCCTACCGGACTGA
GGGGACTGATGATGGCCGTGATGGTGGCCGCCCTGATGTCCTCTCTGACAAGCATCTTCAACAGCGCCTC
CACCATCTTTACAATGGATCTGTGGAATCACCTGAGGCCAAGGGCATCCGAGAAGGAGCTGATGATCGTG
GGCAGAGTGTTCGTGCTGCTGCTGGTGCTGGTGTCCATCCTGTGGATCCCTGTGGTGCAGGCATCTCAGG
GAGGACAGCTGTTTATCTACATCCAGTCCATCAGCTCCTATCTGCAGCCACCCGTGGCCGTGGTGTTCAT
CATGGGCTGCTTTTGGAAGCGGACCAACGAGAAGGGAGCATTCTGGGGACTGATCTCCGGACTGCTGCTG
GGACTGGTGAGACTGGTGCTGGACTTCATCTACGTGCAGCCCCGGTGTGACCAGCCTGATGAGAGACCAG
TGCTGGTGAAGTCTATCCACTACCTGTATTTCTCTATGATCCTGAGCACCGTGACACTGATCACCGTGAG
CACAGTGTCCTGGTTCACAGAGCCTCCATCTAAGGAGATGGTGAGCCACCTGACCTGGTTTACAAGGCAC
GACCCAGTGGTGCAGAAGGAGCAGGCACCACCTGCAGCACCACTGTCCCTGACCCTGTCTCAGAACGGCA
TGCCTGAGGCCTCTAGCTCCTCTAGCGTGCAGTTCGAGATGGTGCAGGAGAATACCAGCAAGACACACTC
CTGCGATATGACACCCAAGCAGAGCAAGGTGGTGAAGGCCATCCTGTGGCTGTGCGGCATCCAGGAGAAG
GGCAAGGAGGAGCTGCCAGCAAGGGCAGAGGCAATCATCGTGTCCCTGGAGGAGAACCCCCTGGTGAAGA
CCCTGCTGGACGTGAATCTGATCTTCTGCGTGTCTTGTGCCATCTTCATCTGGGGCTACTTTGCCTAA
